>Addgene plasmid #46423 | pGEX Eat2-SH2 | depositor full sequence | sequence record 65567 | Full Sequence
ACGTTATCGACTGCACGGTGCACCAATGCTTCTGGCGTCAGGCAGCCATCGGAAGCTGTGGTATGGCTGT
GCAGGTCGTAAATCACTGCATAATTCGTGTCGCTCAAGGCGCACTCCCGTTCTGGATAATGTTTTTTGCG
CCGACATCATAACGGTTCTGGCAAATATTCTGAAATGAGCTGTTGACAATTAATCATCGGCTCGTATAAT
GTGTGGAATTGTGAGCGGATAACAATTTCACACAGGAAACAGTATTCATGTCCCCTATACTAGGTTATTG
GAAAATTAAGGGCCTTGTGCAACCCACTCGACTTCTTTTGGAATATCTTGAAGAAAAATATGAAGAGCAT
TTGTATGAGCGCGATGAAGGTGATAAATGGCGAAACAAAAAGTTTGAATTGGGTTTGGAGTTTCCCAATC
TTCCTTATTATATTGATGGTGATGTTAAATTAACACAGTCTATGGCCATCATACGTTATATAGCTGACAA
GCACAACATGTTGGGTGGTTGTCCAAAAGAGCGTGCAGAGATTTCAATGCTTGAAGGAGCGGTTTTGGAT
ATTAGATACGGTGTTTCGAGAATTGCATATAGTAAAGACTTTGAAACTCTCAAAGTTGATTTTCTTAGCA
AGCTACCTGAAATGCTGAAAATGTTCGAAGATCGTTTATGTCATAAAACATATTTAAATGGTGATCATGT
AACCCATCCTGACTTCATGTTGTATGACGCTCTTGATGTTGTTTTATACATGGACCCAATGTGCCTGGAT
GCGTTCCCAAAATTAGTTTGTTTTAAAAAACGTATTGAAGCTATCCCACAAATTGATAAGTACTTGAAAT
CCAGCAAGTATATAGCATGGCCTTTGCAGGGCTGGCAAGCCACGTTTGGTGGTGGCGACCATCCTCCAAA
ATCGGATCTGGAAGTTCTGTTCCAGGGGCCCCTGGGATCCATGGATCTGCCTTACTACCATGGACGTCTG
ACCAAGCAAGACTGTGAGACCTTGCTGCTCAAGGAAGGGGTGGATGGCAACTTTCTTTTAAGAGACAGCG
AGTCGATACCAGGAGTCCTGTGCCTCTGTGTCTCGTTTAAAAATATTGTCTACACATACCGAATCTTCAG
AGAGAAACACGGGTATTACAGGATACAGACTGCAGAAGGTTCTCCAAAACAGGTCTTTCCAAGCCTAAAG
GAACTGATCTCCAAATTTGAAAAACCAAATCAGGGGATGGTGGTTCACCTTTTAAAGCCAATAAAGAGAA
CCAGCCCCAGCTTGAGATGGAGAGGATTGAAATTAGAGTTGGAAACATTTGTGAACAGTAACAGCGATTA
TGTGGATGTCTTGCCTGGAATTCTATGAGCGGCCGCATCGTGACTGACTGACGATCTGCCTCGCGCGTTT
CGGTGATGACGGTGAAAACCTCTGACACATGCAGCTCCCGGAGACGGTCACAGCTTGTCTGTAAGCGGAT
GCCGGGAGCAGACAAGCCCGTCAGGGCGCGTCAGCGGGTGTTGGCGGGTGTCGGGGCGCAGCCATGACCC
AGTCACGTAGCGATAGCGGAGTGTATAATTCTTGAAGACGAAAGGGCCTCGTGATACGCCTATTTTTATA
GGTTAATGTCATGATAATAATGGTTTCTTAGACGTCAGGTGGCACTTTTCGGGGAAATGTGCGCGGAACC
CCTATTTGTTTATTTTTCTAAATACATTCAAATATGTATCCGCTCATGAGACAATAACCCTGATAAATGC
TTCAATAATATTGAAAAAGGAAGAGTATGAGTATTCAACATTTCCGTGTCGCCCTTATTCCCTTTTTTGC
GGCATTTTGCCTTCCTGTTTTTGCTCACCCAGAAACGCTGGTGAAAGTAAAAGATGCTGAAGATCAGTTG
GGTGCACGAGTGGGTTACATCGAACTGGATCTCAACAGCGGTAAGATCCTTGAGAGTTTTCGCCCCGAAG
AACGTTTTCCAATGATGAGCACTTTTAAAGTTCTGCTATGTGGCGCGGTATTATCCCGTGTTGACGCCGG
GCAAGAGCAACTCGGTCGCCGCATACACTATTCTCAGAATGACTTGGTTGAGTACTCACCAGTCACAGAA
AAGCATCTTACGGATGGCATGACAGTAAGAGAATTATGCAGTGCTGCCATAACCATGAGTGATAACACTG
CGGCCAACTTACTTCTGACAACGATCGGAGGACCGAAGGAGCTAACCGCTTTTTTGCACAACATGGGGGA
TCATGTAACTCGCCTTGATCGTTGGGAACCGGAGCTGAATGAAGCCATACCAAACGACGAGCGTGACACC
ACGATGCCTGCAGCAATGGCAACAACGTTGCGCAAACTATTAACTGGCGAACTACTTACTCTAGCTTCCC
GGCAACAATTAATAGACTGGATGGAGGCGGATAAAGTTGCAGGACCACTTCTGCGCTCGGCCCTTCCGGC
TGGCTGGTTTATTGCTGATAAATCTGGAGCCGGTGAGCGTGGGTCTCGCGGTATCATTGCAGCACTGGGG
CCAGATGGTAAGCCCTCCCGTATCGTAGTTATCTACACGACGGGGAGTCAGGCAACTATGGATGAACGAA
ATAGACAGATCGCTGAGATAGGTGCCTCACTGATTAAGCATTGGTAACTGTCAGACCAAGTTTACTCATA
TATACTTTAGATTGATTTAAAACTTCATTTTTAATTTAAAAGGATCTAGGTGAAGATCCTTTTTGATAAT
CTCATGACCAAAATCCCTTAACGTGAGTTTTCGTTCCACTGAGCGTCAGACCCCGTAGAAAAGATCAAAG
GATCTTCTTGAGATCCTTTTTTTCTGCGCGTAATCTGCTGCTTGCAAACAAAAAAACCACCGCTACCAGC
GGTGGTTTGTTTGCCGGATCAAGAGCTACCAACTCTTTTTCCGAAGGTAACTGGCTTCAGCAGAGCGCAG
ATACCAAATACTGTCCTTCTAGTGTAGCCGTAGTTAGGCCACCACTTCAAGAACTCTGTAGCACCGCCTA
CATACCTCGCTCTGCTAATCCTGTTACCAGTGGCTGCTGCCAGTGGCGATAAGTCGTGTCTTACCGGGTT
GGACTCAAGACGATAGTTACCGGATAAGGCGCAGCGGTCGGGCTGAACGGGGGGTTCGTGCACACAGCCC
AGCTTGGAGCGAACGACCTACACCGAACTGAGATACCTACAGCGTGAGCTATGAGAAAGCGCCACGCTTC
CCGAAGGGAGAAAGGCGGACAGGTATCCGGTAAGCGGCAGGGTCGGAACAGGAGAGCGCACGAGGGAGCT
TCCAGGGGGAAACGCCTGGTATCTTTATAGTCCTGTCGGGTTTCGCCACCTCTGACTTGAGCGTCGATTT
TTGTGATGCTCGTCAGGGGGGCGGAGCCTATGGAAAAACGCCAGCAACGCGGCCTTTTTACGGTTCCTGG
CCTTTTGCTGGCCTTTTGCTCACATGTTCTTTCCTGCGTTATCCCCTGATTCTGTGGATAACCGTATTAC
CGCCTTTGAGTGAGCTGATACCGCTCGCCGCAGCCGAACGACCGAGCGCAGCGAGTCAGTGAGCGAGGAA
GCGGAAGAGCGCCTGATGCGGTATTTTCTCCTTACGCATCTGTGCGGTATTTCACACCGCATAAATTCCG
ACACCATCGAATGGTGCAAAACCTTTCGCGGTATGGCATGATAGCGCCCGGAAGAGAGTCAATTCAGGGT
GGTGAATGTGAAACCAGTAACGTTATACGATGTCGCAGAGTATGCCGGTGTCTCTTATCAGACCGTTTCC
CGCGTGGTGAACCAGGCCAGCCACGTTTCTGCGAAAACGCGGGAAAAAGTGGAAGCGGCGATGGCGGAGC
TGAATTACATTCCCAACCGCGTGGCACAACAACTGGCGGGCAAACAGTCGTTGCTGATTGGCGTTGCCAC
CTCCAGTCTGGCCCTGCACGCGCCGTCGCAAATTGTCGCGGCGATTAAATCTCGCGCCGATCAACTGGGT
GCCAGCGTGGTGGTGTCGATGGTAGAACGAAGCGGCGTCGAAGCCTGTAAAGCGGCGGTGCACAATCTTC
TCGCGCAACGCGTCAGTGGGCTGATCATTAACTATCCGCTGGATGACCAGGATGCCATTGCTGTGGAAGC
TGCCTGCACTAATGTTCCGGCGTTATTTCTTGATGTCTCTGACCAGACACCCATCAACAGTATTATTTTC
TCCCATGAAGACGGTACGCGACTGGGCGTGGAGCATCTGGTCGCATTGGGTCACCAGCAAATCGCGCTGT
TAGCGGGCCCATTAAGTTCTGTCTCGGCGCGTCTGCGTCTGGCTGGCTGGCATAAATATCTCACTCGCAA
TCAAATTCAGCCGATAGCGGAACGGGAAGGCGACTGGAGTGCCATGTCCGGTTTTCAACAAACCATGCAA
ATGCTGAATGAGGGCATCGTTCCCACTGCGATGCTGGTTGCCAACGATCAGATGGCGCTGGGCGCAATGC
GCGCCATTACCGAGTCCGGGCTGCGCGTTGGTGCGGATATCTCGGTAGTGGGATACGACGATACCGAAGA
CAGCTCATGTTATATCCCGCCGTCAACCACCATCAAACAGGATTTTCGCCTGCTGGGGCAAACCAGCGTG
GACCGCTTGCTGCAACTCTCTCAGGGCCAGGCGGTGAAGGGCAATCAGCTGTTGCCCGTCTCACTGGTGA
AAAGAAAAACCACCCTGGCGCCCAATACGCAAACCGCCTCTCCCCGCGCGTTGGCCGATTCATTAATGCA
GCTGGCACGACAGGTTTCCCGACTGGAAAGCGGGCAGTGAGCGCAACGCAATTAATGTGAGTTAGCTCAC
TCATTAGGCACCCCAGGCTTTACACTTTATGCTTCCGGCTCGTATGTTGTGTGGAATTGTGAGCGGATAA
CAATTTCACACAGGAAACAGCTATGACCATGATTACGGATTCACTGGCCGTCGTTTTACAACGTCGTGAC
TGGGAAAACCCTGGCGTTACCCAACTTAATCGCCTTGCAGCACATCCCCCTTTCGCCAGCTGGCGTAATA
GCGAAGAGGCCCGCACCGATCGCCCTTCCCAACAGTTGCGCAGCCTGAATGGCGAATGGCGCTTTGCCTG
GTTTCCGGCACCAGAAGCGGTGCCGGAAAGCTGGCTGGAGTGCGATCTTCCTGAGGCCGATACTGTCGTC
GTCCCCTCAAACTGGCAGATGCACGGTTACGATGCGCCCATCTACACCAACGTAACCTATCCCATTACGG
TCAATCCGCCGTTTGTTCCCACGGAGAATCCGACGGGTTGTTACTCGCTCACATTTAATGTTGATGAAAG
CTGGCTACAGGAAGGCCAGACGCGAATTATTTTTGATGGCGTTGGAATT
Features (pLannotate 1.2.2; 17 found; start..end, strand, type, name):
      6..107     -  CDS            yciV (fragment): RNAAM_ECOLI - Also known as trpH From Escherichia coli (strain K12).
    183..211     +  promoter       tac promoter: strong E. coli promoter; hybrid between the trp and lac UV5 promoters
    219..235     +  protein_bind   lac operator: The lac repressor binds to the lac operator to inhibit transcription in E. coli. This inhibition can be relieved by adding lactose or isopropyl-β-D-thiogalactopyranoside (IPTG). lac repressor encoded by lacI
    258..911     +  CDS            GST26_SCHJA: Experimental evidence at protein level: Swiss-Prot protein existence level 1. GST isoenzymes appear to play a central role in the parasite detoxification system. Other functions are also suspected including a role in increasing the solubility of haematin in the parasite gut. From Schistosoma japonicum (Blood fluke).
    951..1346    +  CDS            SH2D1B: SH21B_HUMAN - Also known as EAT2. Experimental evidence at protein level: Swiss-Prot protein existence level 1. Cytoplasmic adapter regulating receptors of the signaling lymphocytic activation molecule (SLAM) family such as CD84, SLAMF1, LY9 and CD244 (PubMed:11689425). In SLAM signaling seems to cooperate with SH2D1A/SAP. Plays a role in regulation of effector functions of natural killer (NK) cells by controlling signal transduction through CD244/2B4 without effecting its tyrosine phosphorylation; downstream signaling involves PLCG1 and ERK activation (PubMed:24687958). Activation of SLAMF7-m
   1386..1425    +  CDS            rop (fragment): Rop protein, which maintains plasmids at low copy number; rop
   1527..1567    +  misc_feature   bom (fragment): basis of mobility region from pBR322
   1672..1776    +  promoter       AmpR promoter: bla
   1777..2637    +  CDS            AmpR: β-lactamase; bla; confers resistance to ampicillin, carbenicillin, and related antibiotics
   2808..3396    +  rep_origin     ori: high-copy-number ColE1/pMB1/pBR322/pUC origin of replication
   3582..3633    -  misc_feature   bom (fragment): basis of mobility region from pBR322
   3640..3717    +  promoter       lacIq promoter: lacI (mutant); In the lacIq allele, a single base change in the promoter boosts expression of the lacI gene about 10-fold.
   3718..4800    +  CDS            lacI: lac repressor; lacI; The lac repressor binds to the lac operator to inhibit transcription in E. coli. This inhibition can be relieved by adding lactose or isopropyl-β-D-thiogalactopyranoside (IPTG).
   4813..4834    +  protein_bind   CAP binding site: CAP binding activates transcription in the presence of cAMP. E. coli catabolite activator protein
   4849..4879    +  promoter       lac promoter: promoter for the E. coli lac operon
   4887..4903    +  protein_bind   lac operator: The lac repressor binds to the lac operator to inhibit transcription in E. coli. This inhibition can be relieved by adding lactose or isopropyl-β-D-thiogalactopyranoside (IPTG). lac repressor encoded by lacI
   4923..5096    +  CDS            lacZα: LacZα fragment of β-galactosidase; lacZ fragment
