[The description below was written by a language model from this plasmid's Addgene catalogue record and pLannotate feature annotations shown in this document.]
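Description:
pGEX Eat2-SH2 is a bacterial expression plasmid built on the pGEX6P1 backbone for producing a GST fusion of human EAT2 (SH2D1B) in E. coli. The full sequence record is about 5.4 kb. It is propagated through a ColE1/pMB1-type origin and selected with ampicillin via the β-lactamase gene and its own promoter. The catalogue lists the plasmid as low copy, whereas the automated annotation labels the origin generically as a high-copy ColE1/pUC-family element. Only short fragments of rop and of the pBR322 bom region are detected. Further backbone remnants are annotated, including a lac promoter/operator with a lacZα fragment and a small piece of an E. coli gene upstream of the expression cassette.

The expression cassette is driven by the hybrid tac promoter followed by a lac operator. The plasmid carries its own lacI gene under the lacIq promoter, so transcription is repressed until it is induced with IPTG. The promoter drives Schistosoma japonicum glutathione S-transferase, followed by a PreScission protease cleavage site supplied by the backbone. The EAT2 insert of about 400 bp, encoding amino acids 1–132, was cloned in frame between BamHI and EcoRI sites, both of which are retained. EAT2 is a small cytoplasmic adapter that regulates SLAM-family receptor signalling in lymphocytes and NK cells.

The depositor gives the fusion protein's mass as roughly 39.6 kDa. The GST moiety allows affinity purification on glutathione resin, and the protease site allows the tag to be removed. The associated publication concerns high-throughput phosphotyrosine profiling with SH2 domains, which suggests the purified fusion serves as an SH2-domain probe for detecting tyrosine-phosphorylated binding partners.
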