Addgene plasmid #46423: pGEX Eat2-SH2
Depositing lab: Bruce Mayer. Depositing organization: University of Connecticut Health Center. Publication: High-throughput phosphotyrosine profiling using SH2 domains. Machida K, Thompson CM, Dierck K, Jablonowski K, Karkkainen S, Liu B, Zhang H, Nash PD, Newman DK, Nollau P, Pawson T, Renkema GH, Saksela K, Schiller MR, Shin DG, Mayer BJ. Mol Cell. 2007 Jun 22;26(6):899-915. 10.1016/j.molcel.2007.05.031 PubMed 17588523.
Backbone
  Vector backbone: pGEX6P1
  Backbone manufacturer: GE Healthcare Biosciences
  Backbone size w/o insert (bp): 4900
  Vector type: Bacterial Expression
Growth in bacteria
  Bacterial resistance: Ampicillin, 100 μg/mL
  Growth temperature: 37°C
  Growth strain: DH5alpha
  Copy number: Low Copy
Gene/Insert
  Gene/Insert name: Eat2 (alt names: SH2D1B; EAT2; SH2D1B)
  Species: H. sapiens (human)
  Insert size (bp): 409
  Mutation: contains amino acids 1-132
  Entrez Gene: SH2D1B (a.k.a. EAT2)
  Promoter: Tac
  Tag / fusion protein: GST (N terminal on backbone); PreScission (N terminal on backbone)
  Cloning method: Restriction Enzyme; 5′ cloning site BamHI (not destroyed); 3′ cloning site EcoRI (not destroyed)
  Sequencing primers: 5′ pGEX-5; 3′ pGEX-3
Terms and licenses: Academic/Nonprofit Terms; Industry Terms: Not Available to Industry
Depositor comments: The molecular weight of the GST fusion protein is approximately 39.6 kDa
How to cite: pGEX Eat2-SH2 was a gift from Bruce Mayer (Addgene plasmid # 46423 ; http://n2t.net/addgene:46423 ; RRID:Addgene_46423)
