>Addgene plasmid #46423 | pGEX Eat2-SH2 | depositor partial sequence | sequence record 65568 | Insert sequence
GGATCCATGGATCTGCCTTACTACCATGGACGTCTGACCAAGCAAGACTGTGAGACCTTGCTGCTCAAGG
AAGGGGTGGATGGCAACTTTCTTTTAAGAGACAGCGAGTCGATACCAGGAGTCCTGTGCCTCTGTGTCTC
GTTTAAAAATATTGTCTACACATACCGAATCTTCAGAGAGAAACACGGGTATTACAGGATACAGACTGCA
GAAGGTTCTCCAAAACAGGTCTTTCCAAGCCTAAAGGAACTGATCTCCAAATTTGAAAAACCAAATCAGG
GGATGGTGGTTCACCTTTTAAAGCCAATAAAGAGAACCAGCCCCAGCTTGAGATGGAGAGGATTGAAATT
AGAGTTGGAAACATTTGTGAACAGTAACAGCGATTATGTGGATGTCTTGCCTGGAATTC
