>Addgene plasmid #46423 | pGEX Eat2-SH2 | addgene partial sequence | sequence record 66773 | pGEX5
CGGATCTGGAGTTCTGTTCCNGGGGCCCCTGGGATCCATGGATCTGCCTTACTACCATGGACGTCTGACC
AAGCAAGACTGTGAGACCTTGCTGCTCAAGGAAGGGGTGGATGGCAACTTTCTTTTAAGAGACAGCGAGT
CGATACCAGGAGTCCTGTGCCTCTGTGTCTCGTTTAAAAATATTGTCTACACATACCGAATCTTCAGAGA
GAAACACGGGTATTACAGGATACAGACTGCAGAAGGTTCTCCAAAACAGGTCTTTCCAAGCCTAAAGGAA
CTGATCTCCAAATTTGAAAAACCAAATCAGGGGATGGTGGTTCACCTTTTAAAGCCAATAAAGAGAACCA
GCCCCAGCTTGAGATGGAGAGGATTGAAATTAGAGTTGGAAACATTTGTGAACAGTAACAGCGATTATGT
GGATGTCTTGCCTGGAATTCTATGAGCGGCCGCATCGTGACTGACTGACGATCTGCCTCGCGCGTTTCGG
TGATGACGGTGAAAACCTCTGACACATGCAGCTCCCGGAGACGGTCACAGCTTGTCTGTAAGCGGATGCC
GGGAGCAGACAAGCCCGTCAGGGCGCGTCAGCGGGTGTTGGCGGGTGTCGGGGCGCAGCCATGACCCAGT
CACGTAGCGATAGCGGAGTGTATAATTCTTGAAGACGAAAGGGCCTCGTGATACGCCTATTTTTATAGGT
TAATGTCATGATAATAATGGTTTCTTAGACGTCAGGTGGCACTTTTCGGGGAAATGTGCGCGGAACCCCT
ATTTGTTTATTTTTCTAAATACATTCAAATATGTATCCGCTCATGAGACAATAACCCTGATAAATGCTTC
